Addgene plasmid #121315: pUC57-Kan_FR13_00094761
Purpose: Level 0 Golden-Gate compatible vector
Depositing lab: Sophien Kamoun. Depositing organization: Sainsbury Laboratory, Norwich. Publication: A Clone Resource of Magnaporthe oryzae Effectors That Share Sequence and Structural Similarities Across Host-Specific Lineages. Petit-Houdenot Y, Langner T, Harant A, Win J, Kamoun S. Mol Plant Microbe Interact. 2020 Aug;33(8):1032-1035. doi: 10.1094/MPMI-03-20-0052-A. Epub 2020 Jun 22. PubMed 32460610.
Backbone
  Vector backbone: pUC57-Kan
  Backbone size w/o insert (bp): 2626
  Vector type: Golden Gate
  Selectable markers: lacZ
Growth in bacteria
  Bacterial resistance: Kanamycin, 50 μg/mL
  Growth temperature: 37°C
  Growth strain: DH5alpha
  Copy number: High Copy
Gene/Insert
  Gene/Insert name: FR13_00094761
  Mutation: Magnaporthe oryzae
  Cloning method: Restriction Enzyme; 5′ cloning site EcoRV (unknown if destroyed); 3′ cloning site EcoRV (unknown if destroyed)
  Sequencing primers: 5′ M13Fw; 3′ M13Rv
Terms and licenses: Academic/Nonprofit Terms; Industry Terms: Not Available to Industry
How to cite: pUC57-Kan_FR13_00094761 was a gift from Sophien Kamoun (Addgene plasmid # 121315 ; http://n2t.net/addgene:121315 ; RRID:Addgene_121315)
