[The description below was written by a language model from this plasmid's Addgene catalogue record and pLannotate feature annotations shown in this document.]
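Description:
pUC57-Kan_FR13_00094761 is a small, high-copy E. coli cloning plasmid of about 2.9 kb that serves as a Level 0 module for Golden Gate assembly. It is built on the pUC57-Kan backbone (about 2.6 kb without insert), which replicates from a pUC/ColE1-type origin and is selected with kanamycin through an aph(3')-Ia aminoglycoside phosphotransferase gene, annotated here as lying downstream of the bla (AmpR) promoter. The annotation also picks up short remnants of bom, rop and lacI, which are non-functional fragments carried over from the plasmid's pBR322/pUC ancestry.

The insert, FR13_00094761, is a sequence from the fungus Magnaporthe oryzae. It belongs to a clone resource of M. oryzae effectors that share sequence and structural similarities across host-specific lineages. From the size difference between the full plasmid and the backbone, the insert is roughly 300 bp. It was placed at the EcoRV site within the lacZα region; accordingly the feature table shows only a fragment of lacZα, separated from the lac promoter, lac operator and CAP binding site by an unannotated gap that presumably holds the insert. Disruption of lacZα is the basis of the blue/white screening listed as the selectable marker, and flanking M13 primer sites allow the insert to be sequenced.

The lac promoter is a backbone element, and the record lists no dedicated promoter, tag or terminator for expressing the insert, which is consistent with a Level 0 part meant to be released and combined with other modules in higher-level assemblies. The record does not state which Type IIS enzyme or overhangs flank the part, nor the function of the encoded protein.
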