Features (pLannotate 1.2.2; 10 found; start..end, strand, type, name):
    137..236     +  misc_feature   bom (fragment): basis of mobility region from pBR322
    242..399     -  CDS            lacZα (fragment): LacZα fragment of β-galactosidase; lacZ fragment
    774..790     -  protein_bind   lac operator: The lac repressor binds to the lac operator to inhibit transcription in E. coli. This inhibition can be relieved by adding lactose or isopropyl-β-D-thiogalactopyranoside (IPTG). lac repressor encoded by lacI
    798..828     -  promoter       lac promoter: promoter for the E. coli lac operon
    843..864     -  protein_bind   CAP binding site: CAP binding activates transcription in the presence of cAMP. E. coli catabolite activator protein
    877..969     -  CDS            lacI (fragment): lac repressor; lacI; The lac repressor binds to the lac operator to inhibit transcription in E. coli. This inhibition can be relieved by adding lactose or isopropyl-β-D-thiogalactopyranoside (IPTG).
   1152..1740    -  rep_origin     ori: high-copy-number ColE1/pMB1/pBR322/pUC origin of replication
   1911..2726    -  CDS            KanR: aminoglycoside phosphotransferase; aph(3')-Ia; confers resistance to kanamycin in bacteria or G418 (Geneticin®) in eukaryotes
   2727..2831    -  promoter       AmpR promoter: bla
   2926..35      +  CDS            rop (fragment) (across the origin): Rop protein, which maintains plasmids at low copy number; rop
>Addgene plasmid #121315 | pUC57-Kan_FR13_00094761 | depositor full sequence | sequence record 231387 | pUC57-Kan_FR13_00094761 sequence 2926 bps
TCGCGCGTTTCGGTGATGACGGTGAAAACCTCTGACACATGCAGCTCCCGGAGACGGTCACAGCTTGTCT
GTAAGCGGATGCCGGGAGCAGACAAGCCCGTCAGGGCGCGTCAGCGGGTGTTGGCGGGTGTCGGGGCTGG
CTTAACTATGCGGCATCAGAGCAGATTGTACTGAGAGTGCACCATATGCGGTGTGAAATACCGCACAGAT
GCGTAAGGAGAAAATACCGCATCAGGCGCCATTCGCCATTCAGGCTGCGCAACTGTTGGGAAGGGCGATC
GGTGCGGGCCTCTTCGCTATTACGCCAGCTGGCGAAAGGGGGATGTGCTGCAAGGCGATTAAGTTGGGTA
ACGCCAGGGTTTTCCCAGTCACGACGTTGTAAAACGACGGCCAGTGAATTGACGCGTATTGGGATGGAAC
TTGGTCTCTAATGAGAAGAATTGTTATTCAACCAACTACTGGTGATTTGTGTTGTGATAGAGGTACTCCA
GATGATTCTGAAACTTGTAAAAAACAAGGTTTGAACTCTTATTGTTGTTCTCAAGCTAGAAATAATAATA
GAGGTGGTTGTGATCCAGAAAAATTGGAAATTTTTAATTTTGGTAGATCTGTTACTTCTTTTGTTCCAGG
TGGTACTTGTGAAAGAAGAGATTCTGCTGGTAATACTTTTGTTGGTTTTATTGGTTGTGCTAAATGAGCT
TAGAGACCAAGTTCCATCCCAATGGCGCGCCGAGCTTGGCTCGAGCATGGTCATAGCTGTTTCCTGTGTG
AAATTGTTATCCGCTCACAATTCCACACAACATACGAGCCGGAAGCATAAAGTGTAAAGCCTGGGGTGCC
TAATGAGTGAGCTAACTCACATTAATTGCGTTGCGCTCACTGCCCGCTTTCCAGTCGGGAAACCTGTCGT
GCCAGCTGCATTAATGAATCGGCCAACGCGCGGGGAGAGGCGGTTTGCGTATTGGGCGCTCTTCCGCTTC
CTCGCTCACTGACTCGCTGCGCTCGGTCGTTCGGCTGCGGCGAGCGGTATCAGCTCACTCAAAGGCGGTA
ATACGGTTATCCACAGAATCAGGGGATAACGCAGGAAAGAACATGTGAGCAAAAGGCCAGCAAAAGGCCA
GGAACCGTAAAAAGGCCGCGTTGCTGGCGTTTTTCCATAGGCTCCGCCCCCCTGACGAGCATCACAAAAA
TCGACGCTCAAGTCAGAGGTGGCGAAACCCGACAGGACTATAAAGATACCAGGCGTTTCCCCCTGGAAGC
TCCCTCGTGCGCTCTCCTGTTCCGACCCTGCCGCTTACCGGATACCTGTCCGCCTTTCTCCCTTCGGGAA
GCGTGGCGCTTTCTCATAGCTCACGCTGTAGGTATCTCAGTTCGGTGTAGGTCGTTCGCTCCAAGCTGGG
CTGTGTGCACGAACCCCCCGTTCAGCCCGACCGCTGCGCCTTATCCGGTAACTATCGTCTTGAGTCCAAC
CCGGTAAGACACGACTTATCGCCACTGGCAGCAGCCACTGGTAACAGGATTAGCAGAGCGAGGTATGTAG
GCGGTGCTACAGAGTTCTTGAAGTGGTGGCCTAACTACGGCTACACTAGAAGAACAGTATTTGGTATCTG
CGCTCTGCTGAAGCCAGTTACCTTCGGAAAAAGAGTTGGTAGCTCTTGATCCGGCAAACAAACCACCGCT
GGTAGCGGTGGTTTTTTTGTTTGCAAGCAGCAGATTACGCGCAGAAAAAAAGGATCTCAAGAAGATCCTT
TGATCTTTTCTACGGGGTCTGACGCTCAGTGGAACGAAAACTCACGTTAAGGGATTTTGGTCATGAGATT
ATCAAAAAGGATCTTCACCTAGATCCTTTTAAATTAAAAATGAAGTTTTAAATCAATCTAAAGTATATAT
GAGTAAACTTGGTCTGACAGTTAGAAAAACTCATCGAGCATCAAATGAAACTGCAATTTATTCATATCAG
GATTATCAATACCATATTTTTGAAAAAGCCGTTTCTGTAATGAAGGAGAAAACTCACCGAGGCAGTTCCA
TAGGATGGCAAGATCCTGGTATCGGTCTGCGATTCCGACTCGTCCAACATCAATACAACCTATTAATTTC
CCCTCGTCAAAAATAAGGTTATCAAGTGAGAAATCACCATGAGTGACGACTGAATCCGGTGAGAATGGCA
AAAGTTTATGCATTTCTTTCCAGACTTGTTCAACAGGCCAGCCATTACGCTCGTCATCAAAATCACTCGC
ATCAACCAAACCGTTATTCATTCGTGATTGCGCCTGAGCGAGACGAAATACGCGATCGCTGTTAAAAGGA
CAATTACAAACAGGAATCGAATGCAACCGGCGCAGGAACACTGCCAGCGCATCAACAATATTTTCACCTG
AATCAGGATATTCTTCTAATACCTGGAATGCTGTTTTCCCAGGGATCGCAGTGGTGAGTAACCATGCATC
ATCAGGAGTACGGATAAAATGCTTGATGGTCGGAAGAGGCATAAATTCCGTCAGCCAGTTTAGTCTGACC
ATCTCATCTGTAACATCATTGGCAACGCTACCTTTGCCATGTTTCAGAAACAACTCTGGCGCATCGGGCT
TCCCATACAATCGATAGATTGTCGCACCTGATTGCCCGACATTATCGCGAGCCCATTTATACCCATATAA
ATCAGCATCCATGTTGGAATTTAATCGCGGCCTAGAGCAAGACGTTTCCCGTTGAATATGGCTCATACTC
TTCCTTTTTCAATATTATTGAAGCATTTATCAGGGTTATTGTCTCATGAGCGGATACATATTTGAATGTA
TTTAGAAAAATAAACAAATAGGGGTTCCGCGCACATTTCCCCGAAAAGTGCCACCTGACGTCTAAGAAAC
CATTATTATCATGACATTAACCTATAAAAATAGGCGTATCACGAGGCCCTTTCGTC
