>Addgene plasmid #121315 | pUC57-Kan_FR13_00094761 | depositor partial sequence | sequence record 230882 | FR13_00094761
TTGGTCTCTAATGAGAAGAATTGTTATTCAACCAACTACTGGTGATTTGTGTTGTGATAGAGGTACTCCA
GATGATTCTGAAACTTGTAAAAAACAAGGTTTGAACTCTTATTGTTGTTCTCAAGCTAGAAATAATAATA
GAGGTGGTTGTGATCCAGAAAAATTGGAAATTTTTAATTTTGGTAGATCTGTTACTTCTTTTGTTCCAGG
TGGTACTTGTGAAAGAAGAGATTCTGCTGGTAATACTTTTGTTGGTTTTATTGGTTGTGCTAAATGAGCT
TAGAGACCAA
