>Addgene plasmid #121315 | pUC57-Kan_FR13_00094761 | depositor partial sequence | sequence record 230883 | empty_vector
TCGCGCGTTTCGGTGATGACGGTGAAAACCTCTGACACATGCAGCTCCCGGAGACGGTCACAGCTTGTCT
GTAAGCGGATGCCGGGAGCAGACAAGCCCGTCAGGGCGCGTCAGCGGGTGTTGGCGGGTGTCGGGGCTGG
CTTAACTATGCGGCATCAGAGCAGATTGTACTGAGAGTGCACCATATGCGGTGTGAAATACCGCACAGAT
GCGTAAGGAGAAAATACCGCATCAGGCGCCATTCGCCATTCAGGCTGCGCAACTGTTGGGAAGGGCGATC
GGTGCGGGCCTCTTCGCTATTACGCCAGCTGGCGAAAGGGGGATGTGCTGCAAGGCGATTAAGTTGGGTA
ACGCCAGGGTTTTCCCAGTCACGACGTTGTAAAACGACGGCCAGTGAATTGACGCGTATTGGGATATCCC
AATGGCGCGCCGAGCTTGGCTCGAGCATGGTCATAGCTGTTTCCTGTGTGAAATTGTTATCCGCTCACAA
TTCCACACAACATACGAGCCGGAAGCATAAAGTGTAAAGCCTGGGGTGCCTAATGAGTGAGCTAACTCAC
ATTAATTGCGTTGCGCTCACTGCCCGCTTTCCAGTCGGGAAACCTGTCGTGCCAGCTGCATTAATGAATC
GGCCAACGCGCGGGGAGAGGCGGTTTGCGTATTGGGCGCTCTTCCGCTTCCTCGCTCACTGACTCGCTGC
GCTCGGTCGTTCGGCTGCGGCGAGCGGTATCAGCTCACTCAAAGGCGGTAATACGGTTATCCACAGAATC
AGGGGATAACGCAGGAAAGAACATGTGAGCAAAAGGCCAGCAAAAGGCCAGGAACCGTAAAAAGGCCGCG
TTGCTGGCGTTTTTCCATAGGCTCCGCCCCCCTGACGAGCATCACAAAAATCGACGCTCAAGTCAGAGGT
GGCGAAACCCGACAGGACTATAAAGATACCAGGCGTTTCCCCCTGGAAGCTCCCTCGTGCGCTCTCCTGT
TCCGACCCTGCCGCTTACCGGATACCTGTCCGCCTTTCTCCCTTCGGGAAGCGTGGCGCTTTCTCATAGC
TCACGCTGTAGGTATCTCAGTTCGGTGTAGGTCGTTCGCTCCAAGCTGGGCTGTGTGCACGAACCCCCCG
TTCAGCCCGACCGCTGCGCCTTATCCGGTAACTATCGTCTTGAGTCCAACCCGGTAAGACACGACTTATC
GCCACTGGCAGCAGCCACTGGTAACAGGATTAGCAGAGCGAGGTATGTAGGCGGTGCTACAGAGTTCTTG
AAGTGGTGGCCTAACTACGGCTACACTAGAAGAACAGTATTTGGTATCTGCGCTCTGCTGAAGCCAGTTA
CCTTCGGAAAAAGAGTTGGTAGCTCTTGATCCGGCAAACAAACCACCGCTGGTAGCGGTGGTTTTTTTGT
TTGCAAGCAGCAGATTACGCGCAGAAAAAAAGGATCTCAAGAAGATCCTTTGATCTTTTCTACGGGGTCT
GACGCTCAGTGGAACGAAAACTCACGTTAAGGGATTTTGGTCATGAGATTATCAAAAAGGATCTTCACCT
AGATCCTTTTAAATTAAAAATGAAGTTTTAAATCAATCTAAAGTATATATGAGTAAACTTGGTCTGACAG
TTAGAAAAACTCATCGAGCATCAAATGAAACTGCAATTTATTCATATCAGGATTATCAATACCATATTTT
TGAAAAAGCCGTTTCTGTAATGAAGGAGAAAACTCACCGAGGCAGTTCCATAGGATGGCAAGATCCTGGT
ATCGGTCTGCGATTCCGACTCGTCCAACATCAATACAACCTATTAATTTCCCCTCGTCAAAAATAAGGTT
ATCAAGTGAGAAATCACCATGAGTGACGACTGAATCCGGTGAGAATGGCAAAAGTTTATGCATTTCTTTC
CAGACTTGTTCAACAGGCCAGCCATTACGCTCGTCATCAAAATCACTCGCATCAACCAAACCGTTATTCA
TTCGTGATTGCGCCTGAGCGAGACGAAATACGCGATCGCTGTTAAAAGGACAATTACAAACAGGAATCGA
ATGCAACCGGCGCAGGAACACTGCCAGCGCATCAACAATATTTTCACCTGAATCAGGATATTCTTCTAAT
ACCTGGAATGCTGTTTTCCCAGGGATCGCAGTGGTGAGTAACCATGCATCATCAGGAGTACGGATAAAAT
GCTTGATGGTCGGAAGAGGCATAAATTCCGTCAGCCAGTTTAGTCTGACCATCTCATCTGTAACATCATT
GGCAACGCTACCTTTGCCATGTTTCAGAAACAACTCTGGCGCATCGGGCTTCCCATACAATCGATAGATT
GTCGCACCTGATTGCCCGACATTATCGCGAGCCCATTTATACCCATATAAATCAGCATCCATGTTGGAAT
TTAATCGCGGCCTAGAGCAAGACGTTTCCCGTTGAATATGGCTCATACTCTTCCTTTTTCAATATTATTG
AAGCATTTATCAGGGTTATTGTCTCATGAGCGGATACATATTTGAATGTATTTAGAAAAATAAACAAATA
GGGGTTCCGCGCACATTTCCCCGAAAAGTGCCACCTGACGTCTAAGAAACCATTATTATCATGACATTAA
CCTATAAAAATAGGCGTATCACGAGGCCCTTTCGTC
