>Addgene plasmid #121315 | pUC57-Kan_FR13_00094761 | addgene partial sequence | sequence record 238101 | M13-F20 5'-TGTAAAACGACGGCCAGT-3'
TTGGTCTCTAATGAGAAGAATTGTTATTCAACCAACTACTGGTGATTTGTGTTGTGATAGAGGTACTCCA
GATGATTCTGAAACTTGTAAAAAACAAGGTTTGAACTCTTATTGTTGTTCTCAAGCTAGAAATAATAATA
GAGGTGGTTGTGATCCAGAAAAATTGGAAATTTTTAATTTTGGTAGATCTGTTACTTCTTTTGTTCCAGG
TGGTACTTGTGAAAGAAGAGATTCTGCTGGTAATACTTTTGTTGGTTTTATTGGTTGTGCTAAATGAGCT
TAGAGACCAAGTTCCATCCCAATGGCGCGCCGAGCTTGGCTCGAGCATGGTCATAGCTGTTTCCTGTGTG
AAATTGTTATCCGCTCACAATTCCACACAACATACGAGCCGGAAGCATAAAGTGTAAAGCCTGGGGTGCC
TAATGAGTGAGCTAACTCACATTAATTGCGTTGCGCTCACTGCCCGCTTTCCAGTCGGGAAACCTGTCGT
GCCAGCTGCATTAATGAATCGGCCAACGCGCGGGGAGAGGCGGTTTGCGTATTGGGCGCTCTTCCGCTTC
CTCGCTCACTGACTCGCTGCGCTCGGTCGTTCGGCTGCGGCGAGCGGTATCAGCTCACTCAAAGGCGGTA
ATACGGTTATCCACAGAATCAGGGGATAACGCAGGAAAGAACATGTGAGCAAAAGGCCAGCAAAAGGCCA
GGAACCGTAAAAAGGCCGCGTTGCTGGCGTTTTTCCATAGGCTCCGCCCCCCTGACGAGCATCACAAAAA
TCGACGCTCAAGTCAGAGGTGGCGAAACCCGACAGGACTATAAAGATACC
